>Addgene plasmid #196805 | pGG-PIP67 | addgene full sequence | sequence record 395356 | Addgene NGS Result
GACGAAAGGGCCTCGTGATACGCCTATTTTTATAGGTTAATGTCATGATAATAATGGTTTCTTAGACGTC
AGGTGGCACTTTTCGGGGAAATGTGCGCGGAACCCCTATTTGTTTATTTTTCTAAATACATTCAAATATG
TATCCGCTCATGAGACAATAACCCTGATAAATGCTTCAATAATATTGAAAAAGGAAGAGTATGAGTATTC
AACATTTCCGTGTCGCCCTTATTCCCTTTTTTGCGGCATTTTGCCTTCCTGTTTTTGCTCACCCAGAAAC
GCTGGTGAAAGTAAAAGATGCTGAAGATCAGTTGGGTGCACGAGTGGGTTACATCGAACTGGATCTCAAC
AGCGGTAAGATCCTTGAGAGTTTTCGCCCCGAAGAACGTTTTCCAATGATGAGCACTTTTAAAGTTCTGC
TATGTGGCGCGGTATTATCCCGTATTGACGCCGGGCAAGAGCAACTCGGTCGCCGCATACACTATTCTCA
GAATGACTTGGTTGAGTACTCACCAGTCACAGAAAAGCATCTTACGGATGGCATGACAGTAAGAGAATTA
TGCAGTGCTGCCATAACCATGAGTGATAACACTGCGGCCAACTTACTTCTGACAACGATCGGAGGACCGA
AGGAGCTAACCGCTTTTTTGCACAACATGGGGGATCATGTAACTCGCCTTGATCGTTGGGAACCGGAGCT
GAATGAAGCCATACCAAACGACGAGCGTGACACCACGATGCCTGTAGCAATGGCAACAACGTTGCGCAAA
CTATTAACTGGCGAACTACTTACTCTAGCTTCCCGGCAACAATTAATAGACTGGATGGAGGCGGATAAAG
TTGCAGGACCACTTCTGCGCTCGGCCCTTCCGGCTGGCTGGTTTATTGCTGATAAATCTGGAGCCGGTGA
GCGTGGCTCTCGAGGTATCATTGCAGCACTGGGGCCAGATGGTAAGCCCTCCCGTATCGTAGTTATCTAC
ACGACGGGGAGTCAGGCAACTATGGATGAACGAAATAGACAGATCGCTGAGATAGGTGCCTCACTGATTA
AGCATTGGTAACTGTCAGACCAAGTTTACTCATATATACTTTAGATTGATTTAAAACTTCATTTTTAATT
TAAAAGGATCTAGGTGAAGATCCTTTTTGATAATCTCATGACCAAAATCCCTTAACGTGAGTTTTCGTTC
CACTGAGCGTCAGACCCCGTAGAAAAGATCAAAGGATCTTCTTGAGATCCTTTTTTTCTGCGCGTAATCT
GCTGCTTGCAAACAAAAAAACCACCGCTACCAGCGGTGGTTTGTTTGCCGGATCAAGAGCTACCAACTCT
TTTTCCGAAGGTAACTGGCTTCAGCAGAGCGCAGATACCAAATACTGTTCTTCTAGTGTAGCCGTAGTTA
GGCCACCACTTCAAGAACTCTGTAGCACCGCCTACATACCTCGCTCTGCTAATCCTGTTACCAGTGGCTG
CTGCCAGTGGCGATAAGTCGTGTCTTACCGGGTTGGACTCAAGACGATAGTTACCGGATAAGGCGCAGCG
GTCGGGCTGAACGGGGGGTTCGTGCACACAGCCCAGCTTGGAGCGAACGACCTACACCGAACTGAGATAC
CTACAGCGTGAGCTATGAGAAAGCGCCACGCTTCCCGAAGGGAGAAAGGCGGACAGGTATCCGGTAAGCG
GCAGGGTCGGAACAGGAGAGCGCACGAGGGAGCTTCCAGGGGGAAACGCCTGGTATCTTTATAGTCCTGT
CGGGTTTCGCCACCTCTGACTTGAGCGTCGATTTTTGTGATGCTCGTCAGGGGGGCGGAGCCTATGGAAA
AACGCCAGCAACGCGGCCTTTTTACGGTTCCTGGCCTTTTGCTGGCCTTTTGCTCACATGTTCTTTCCTG
CGTTATCCCCTGATTCTGTGGATAACCGTATTACCGCCTTTGAGTGAGCTGATACCGCTCGCCGCAGCCG
AACGACCGAGCGCAGCGAGTCAGTGAGCGAGGAAGCGGAAGAGCGCCCAATACGCAAACCGCCTCTCCCC
GCGCGTTGGCCGATTCATTAATGCAGCTGGCACGACAGGTTTCCCGACTGGAAAGCGGGCAGTGAGCGCA
ACGCAATTAATGTGAGTTAGCTCACTCATTAGGCACCCCAGGCTTTACACTTTATGCTTCCGGCTCGTAT
GTTGTGTGGAATTGTGAGCGGATAACAATTTCACACGAGCTATTTAGGTGACACTATAGAAGTGAAGCTT
GGTCTCAACCTATGATCCATCACACGCCTGCCTCACATACACTGATATGTTTTTCATTTACTTTCTTTGT
TTGACCATAACTCCGAAGTTCCTTTGTTAATCTGTTTGGTAATTTATGGTAACTGCCTGTTGACTTTTGT
ATGTCTACTTTTTTTTTTTTTTTGCTCATAAGTGTTGTCTCTTATTTAAACCAAAGATTGTAAAGATTAC
AAAAGAGTGGAAACCTCCGCTTTCAGTCTCCAGACAAAAACAAAATAAAGATAAAAGTCCAACTAAATTA
AAGCCCAGTTGAAGCAAGAAACCCTTTTAGGAAGTAATTGATGTAGTCCACCGCCGATTTGGTTAGTCAT
TGCAGGGAACTCCAAAACCACCAGGAACCACCAAGACTTCAAGCTTGTCCGATGGAGCAACACAAAATTC
AGAGAATCCCATCAATCTTCTTCATCTTCGAATTCGCAAAGGAAAATCTCCCCTGGGTAGTCATATCATC
ATCTTCAAACGACATCAGCGTAGAACTTAAGCCAATGAAACTTCCATGAACACCTAAAAGTAAAATAAAA
ACACTCGTTTCCAAAAACCAATATGACAATTGACTCAATTGCATAAAACCCAACTCAAAGGCATTAGAGA
AAACCCCAATCCACAACTCTAATTTGTTCTTATATAATTGAAATCGATAAGCTTGAAAAACAAATTGAGC
CCTTTAAACAAAGGAGGTTCAAGGAATTGAGCCCTCTAAGAGTTAGAACACAAAGGAGCAAAATCAAACT
GGATCTATAGAAAACGAGAACATAAAACAAAACCGAAAAAGAAATCCGGCCAAAAGCTAGCCTAAACCGC
CGGAGACGGACGACGGAGAAGCTAGACAAGAGCCAACCACCGTTGGTAGAGGAACCAACCGATGGAGGAC
GGCGACACCGGACAATTCTGCTAAAGGAGCCAGAAGATTCCGGGAAAGTAACCGACCAACCACATCACAA
GAGGCATATGGATGTCGGGCTGAAGCCTGTCAAGCGGACTGGACCGGCCCGCTAGACTCACACATCACAG
TGGGTTTAATAATGTTTTACTGTTAATGAATGGGCCTCTCAAGACAATGTGCTAATCCATTCCTTGCTAG
TTTTTGCTCAACTTTTAGCATGTAGTGTTTAACGTTTTCCTTGTGTATGCGTATCTAAATTGGAACTTAT
GTGACCATCAAGACAGTTTGGAATTTCATCAAAGCTTGTCTTGTGATGCCTCTTAGTGGTATGGAGCGGA
TATCAATTGTCCAAATTGTCCTTTGGCAGACTCGAGAAATGTTGAAAGCAAATGAAACCGGTGAAAAGGA
AAAGGTTCCTTTTTTCTCAAGCTTTTAAAATCAATTAAAATTGTAATGGCAACAAAAATTAAGTAGATTA
TCTTCTAAAGTTAAGAAAGTCATCTAAAAAAACAATTTTGGAATTAAATCCCTAGTTAAACATTTTGCCT
TTAACTGTAGTGTTTCATTTCTGTGCATCAAAGGTTTTGAAATCATCAAAACTGTTTTGTGAATTCTCAT
CATGGACACATACACATACACACAAGAGCCAAGAGTTGACCCACTCATCAACATCATGGATCTAGACGGC
TTAACGTCCCTCTTCACACTTTTTTCAACACATGTTTTATTCCCTCCCAATTTCTGGTACCTATTAAAAT
AAAGAATAGTAAACAAATCATCAAAACTAGCACGCAAGCCACTTGTATTGGATTGACCCCTCATGAATTC
TATTCTATTAATTAGAGATACGTGACGAAACTTACAAGTGACAACAATTTATCTAATTACTAATTAACAA
CTAATTTTAAAAATGTTATGTGATTAGCAAAATTTAAATGTAGTTACGTTATCGTAATTCTGGATCTATT
ACTATAAACTAAATTATTTTTGACGTATGATTAGATAATGTAATGATAATTGTAAAGTTTAGTTTGAAAA
AAAACAAAATTGACCAGACACTAGAGTAAAGCTTATGAGCATTGATGGAATAAATGATACAAAGCTCTTT
AACATTTGAGTATTCCATTCTCTCATTAACGGATTCTCTAAAGTGCGCCAAGCGTGCGCAAGAGCCATCA
ACATGAGACCGAATTCTCGCCCTATAGTGAGTCGTATTACCTGGCCGTCGTTTTACAACGTCGTGACTGG
GAAAACCCTGGCGTTACCCAACTTAATCGCCTTGCAGCACATCCCCCTTTCGCCAGCTGGCGTAATAGCG
AAGAGGCCCGCACCGATCGCCCTTCCCAACAGTTGCGCAGCCTGAATGGCGAATGGCGCCTGATGCGGTA
TTTTCTCCTTACGCATCTGTGCGGTATTTCACACCGCATATGGTGCACTCTCAGTACAATCTGCTCTGAT
GCCGCATAGTTAAGCCAGCCCCGACACCCGCCAACACCCGCTGACGCGCCCTGACGGGCTTGTCTGCTCC
CGGCATCCGCTTACAGACAAGCTGTGACCGTCTCCGGGAGCTGCATGTGTCAGAGGTTTTCACCGTCATC
ACCGAAACGCGCGA
Features (pLannotate 1.2.2; 12 found; start..end, strand, type, name):
     96..200     +  promoter       AmpR promoter: bla
    201..1061    +  CDS            AmpR: β-lactamase; bla; confers resistance to ampicillin, carbenicillin, and related antibiotics
   1232..1820    +  rep_origin     ori: high-copy-number ColE1/pMB1/pBR322/pUC origin of replication
   2003..2095    +  CDS            lacI (fragment): lac repressor; lacI; The lac repressor binds to the lac operator to inhibit transcription in E. coli. This inhibition can be relieved by adding lactose or isopropyl-β-D-thiogalactopyranoside (IPTG).
   2108..2129    +  protein_bind   CAP binding site: CAP binding activates transcription in the presence of cAMP. E. coli catabolite activator protein
   2144..2174    +  promoter       lac promoter: promoter for the E. coli lac operon
   2182..2198    +  protein_bind   lac operator: The lac repressor binds to the lac operator to inhibit transcription in E. coli. This inhibition can be relieved by adding lactose or isopropyl-β-D-thiogalactopyranoside (IPTG). lac repressor encoded by lacI
   2212..2230    +  promoter       SP6 promoter: promoter for bacteriophage SP6 RNA polymerase
   4361..4379    -  promoter       T7 promoter: promoter for bacteriophage T7 RNA polymerase
   4381..4533    +  CDS            lacZα (fragment): LacZα fragment of β-galactosidase; lacZ fragment
   4539..4638    -  misc_feature   bom (fragment): basis of mobility region from pBR322
   4740..1       -  CDS            rop (fragment) (across the origin): Rop protein, which maintains plasmids at low copy number; rop
