[The description below was written by a language model from this plasmid's Addgene catalogue record and pLannotate feature annotations shown in this document.]
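Description:
pGG-PIP67 is a GreenGate entry vector built on the pGGA000 backbone, the module class that in the GreenGate Golden Gate cloning system conventionally holds promoter parts. It carries a roughly 2.1 kb insert from Arabidopsis thaliana corresponding to the promoter region of SULFATE TRANSPORTER 4.1 (SULTR4;1, AT5G13550). The catalogue lists a total size of 4,768 bp, and the sequenced record is 4,774 nt. The plasmid is maintained in E. coli at high copy number through a ColE1/pUC-type origin and is selected with ampicillin via the β-lactamase gene and its native promoter.

The feature table annotates only backbone elements. These are the AmpR cassette, the origin, remnants of the lac region (a lacI fragment, CAP binding site, lac promoter and operator, and a lacZα fragment), and small fragments of bom and rop. SP6 and T7 phage promoters sit on either side of an unannotated stretch of about 2.1 kb. That gap matches the stated insert size and is presumably where the SULTR4;1 promoter lies, although the annotation does not label it. The type IIS restriction sites and overhangs used for GreenGate assembly are also not annotated.

As an entry module, the plasmid is not itself a plant expression construct. It has no coding sequence, terminator or plant selection marker, and is meant to be combined with other GreenGate modules in a destination vector, so that a chosen reporter or gene is driven by the SULTR4;1 promoter. The associated publication concerns spatially distinct phytohormone response zones in Arabidopsis roots colonised by Fusarium oxysporum, but the record does not state the specific role of this promoter in that work.
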