Addgene plasmid #196805: pGG-PIP67
Purpose: Contains SULTR4;1 promoter
Depositing lab: Marc Somssich. Depositing organization: University of Melbourne. Publication: Resolving spatially distinct phytohormone response zones in Arabidopsis thaliana roots colonized by Fusarium oxysporum. Calabria J, Wang L, Rast-Somssich MI, Chen HW, Watt M, Persson S, Andersen TG, Idnurm A, Somssich M. J Exp Bot. 2025 Jan 17:erae516. doi: 10.1093/jxb/erae516. PubMed 39823275.
Backbone
  Vector backbone: pGGA000
  Total vector size (bp): 4768
  Vector type: GreenGate (GG) Entry Vector
Growth in bacteria
  Bacterial resistance: Ampicillin, 100 μg/mL
  Growth temperature: 37°C
  Growth strain: DH5alpha
  Copy number: High Copy
Gene/Insert
  Gene/Insert name: SULFATE TRANSPORTER 4.1 (alt names: SULTR4;1; AT5G13550)
  Species: A. thaliana (mustard weed)
  Insert size (bp): 2087
  Entrez Gene: SULTR4;1 (a.k.a. sulfate transporter 4.1, SULTR4;1)
Terms and licenses: Academic/Nonprofit Terms; Industry Terms: Not Available to Industry
Depositor comments: Please visit https://doi.org/10.1101/2022.12.20.521292 for bioRxiv preprint.
How to cite: pGG-PIP67 was a gift from Marc Somssich (Addgene plasmid # 196805 ; http://n2t.net/addgene:196805 ; RRID:Addgene_196805)
